Addgene plasmid #57377: mEos2-Fibrillarin-7
Purpose: Localization: Nucleoli, Excitation: 505 / 569, Emission: 516 / 581
Depositing lab: Michael Davidson. Depositing organization: Florida State University, Tallahassee. Publication: A bright and photostable photoconvertible fluorescent protein. McKinney SA, Murphy CS, Hazelwood KL, Davidson MW, Looger LL. Nat Methods. 2009 Feb . 6(2):131-3. 10.1038/nmeth.1296 PubMed 19169260.
Backbone
  Vector backbone: mEos2
  Backbone size w/o insert (bp): 4750
  Vector type: Mammalian Expression
  Selectable markers: Neomycin (select with G418)
Growth in bacteria
  Bacterial resistance: Kanamycin, 50 μg/mL
  Growth temperature: 37°C
  Growth strain: DH5alpha
  Copy number: High Copy
Gene/Insert
  Gene/Insert name: Fibrillarin (alt name: NM_001436.3)
  Species: H. sapiens (human)
  Mutation: R36Q, S66F
  Entrez Gene: FBL (a.k.a. FIB, FLRN, Nop1, RNU3IP1)
  Promoter: CMV
  Tag / fusion protein: mEos2
  Cloning method: Unknown
  Sequencing primers: 5′ CMV-F; 3′ SV40pA-R
Terms and licenses: Academic/Nonprofit Terms; Industry Terms
Depositor comments: . Excitation = 505 / 569; Emission = 516 / 581
How to cite: mEos2-Fibrillarin-7 was a gift from Michael Davidson (Addgene plasmid # 57377 ; http://n2t.net/addgene:57377 ; RRID:Addgene_57377)
