[The description below was written by a language model from this plasmid's Addgene catalogue record and pLannotate feature annotations shown in this document.]
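Description:
mEos2-Fibrillarin-7 is a mammalian expression plasmid of about 5.6 kb that produces human fibrillarin (FBL) fused to the photoconvertible fluorescent protein mEos2. It is built on an mEos2 backbone with a Clontech C1-style layout. The CMV immediate-early enhancer and promoter drive an open reading frame in which mEos2 comes first. A short remnant of the multiple cloning site follows as a linker (the "7" in the name probably refers to its length in residues, though the record does not say so), then the fibrillarin coding sequence, with an SV40 polyadenylation signal terminating the transcript. The tag therefore sits at the N-terminus of fibrillarin. The record notes two substitutions in the insert relative to the reference sequence, R36Q and S66F.

The plasmid replicates in E. coli from a high-copy ColE1/pUC-type origin and also carries an f1 origin for single-stranded DNA production. A single NeoR/KanR gene (Tn5 aminoglycoside phosphotransferase) is preceded by tandem bacterial (bla) and SV40 early promoters and followed by the HSV TK polyadenylation signal. It gives kanamycin resistance in bacteria and G418 selection in mammalian cells. The short large T antigen, ble and bGH poly(A) annotations are fragment matches, most likely backbone remnants rather than functional elements.

Fibrillarin is a nucleolar methyltransferase involved in pre-rRNA processing, so the fusion serves as a marker for nucleoli in transfected cells. mEos2 initially fluoresces green (excitation 505 nm, emission 516 nm) and shifts to a red state (569/581 nm) after photoconversion. This makes the construct suitable for live-cell localization, optical highlighting and tracking experiments, and for localization-based super-resolution imaging of nucleolar structure.
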