Features (pLannotate 1.2.2; 15 found; start..end, strand, type, name):
      1..204     +  promoter       CMV promoter: human cytomegalovirus (CMV) immediate early promoter
    249..926     +  CDS            mEos2: mEos2 is a photoconvertible green/yellow fluorescent protein published in 2009, derived from Lobophyllia hemprichii. It has moderate acid sensitivity.
    927..946     +  misc_feature   MCS (fragment): multiple cloning site
    948..1910    +  CDS            FBL: FBRL_HUMAN - Also known as FIB1, FLRN. Experimental evidence at protein level: Swiss-Prot protein existence level 1. S-adenosyl-L-methionine-dependent methyltransferase that has the ability to methylate both RNAs and proteins (PubMed:24352239, PubMed:30540930, PubMed:32017898). Involved in pre-rRNA processing by catalyzing the site-specific 2'-hydroxyl methylation of ribose moieties in pre-ribosomal RNA (PubMed:30540930). Site specificity is provided by a guide RNA that base pairs with the substrate (By similarity). Methylation occurs at a characteristic distance from the sequence involved in
   1936..2020    +  CDS            large T antigen (fragment): large T antigen from SV40 (simian virus 40)
   2043..2164    +  polyA_signal   SV40 poly(A) signal: SV40 polyadenylation signal
   2198..2626    -  rep_origin     f1 ori (sequence partly withheld): f1 bacteriophage origin of replication; arrow indicates direction of (+) strand synthesis
   2653..2757    +  promoter       AmpR promoter: bla
   2759..3116    +  promoter       SV40 promoter: SV40 enhancer and early promoter
   3151..3945    +  CDS            NeoR/KanR: aminoglycoside phosphotransferase from Tn5; aph(3')-II (or nptII); confers resistance to neomycin, kanamycin, and G418 (Geneticin®)
   3966..4118    +  CDS            ble (fragment): BLE_KLEPN - Experimental evidence at protein level: Swiss-Prot protein existence level 1. Binding protein with a strong affinity to the bleomycin family of antibiotics. Binds to CL990; an antimitotic-antibiotic compound. From Klebsiella pneumoniae.
   4177..4224    +  polyA_signal   HSV TK poly(A) signal: herpes simplex virus thymidine kinase polyadenylation signal (Cole and Stacy, 1985)
   4315..4331    -  polyA_signal   bGH poly(A) signal (fragment): bovine growth hormone polyadenylation signal
   4553..5141    +  rep_origin     ori: high-copy-number ColE1/pMB1/pBR322/pUC origin of replication
   5316..5619    +  enhancer       CMV enhancer: human cytomegalovirus immediate early enhancer
>Addgene plasmid #57377 | mEos2-Fibrillarin-7 | addgene full sequence | sequence record 213153 | Addgene NGS Result
GTGATGCGGTTTTGGCAGTACATCAATGGGCGTGGATAGCGGTTTGACTCACGGGGATTTCCAAGTCTCC
ACCCCATTGACGTCAATGGGAGTTTGTTTTGGCACCAAAATCAACGGGACTTTCCAAAATGTCGTAACAA
CTCCGCCCCATTGACGCAAATGGGCGGTAGGCGTGTACGGTGGGAGGTCTATATAAGCAGAGCTGGTTTA
GTGAACCGTCAGATCCGCTAGCGCTACCGGTCGCCACCATGAGTGCGATTAAGCCAGACATGAAGATCAA
ACTCCGTATGGAAGGCAACGTAAACGGGCACCACTTTGTGATCGACGGAGATGGTACAGGCAAGCCTTTT
GAGGGAAAACAGAGTATGGATCTTGAAGTCAAAGAGGGCGGACCTCTGCCTTTTGCCTTTGATATCCTGA
CCACTGCATTCCATTACGGCAACAGGGTATTCGCCAAATATCCAGACAACATACAAGACTATTTTAAGCA
GTCGTTTCCTAAGGGGTATTCGTGGGAACGAAGCTTGACTTTCGAAGACGGGGGCATTTGCATTGCCAGA
AACGACATAACAATGGAAGGGGACACTTTCTATAATAAAGTTCGATTTTATGGTACCAACTTTCCCGCCA
ATGGTCCAGTTATGCAGAAGAAGACGCTGAAATGGGAGCCCTCCACTGAGAAAATGTATGTGCGTGATGG
AGTGCTGACGGGTGATATTCATATGGCTTTGTTGCTTGAAGGAAATGCCCATTACCGATGTGACTTCAGA
ACTACTTACAAAGCTAAGGAGAAGGGTGTCAAGTTACCAGGCTACCACTTTGTGGACCACTGCATTGAGA
TTTTAAGCCATGACAAAGATTACAACAAGGTTAAGCTGTATGAGCATGCTGTTGCTCATTCTGGATTGCC
TGACAATGCCAGACGATCCGGACTCAGATCTCGAGCCATGAAGCCAGGATTCAGTCCCCGTGGGGGTGGC
TTTGGCGGCCGAGGGGGCTTTGGTGACCGTGGTGGTCGTGGAGGCCGAGGGGGCTTTGGCGGGGGCCGAG
GCCAAGGCGGAGGCTTTAGAGGTCGTGGACGAGGAGGAGGTGGAGGCGGCGGCGGCGGTGGAGGAGGAGG
AAGAGGTGGTGGAGGCTTCCATTTTGGTGGCAACCGGGGTCGTGGTCGGGGAGGAAAAAGAGGAAACCAG
TCGGGGAAGAATGTGATGGTGGAGCCGCATCGGCATGAGGGTGTCTTCATTTGTCGGGGAAAGGAAGATG
CACTGGTCACCAAGAACCTGGTCCCTGGGGAATCAGTTTATGGAGAGAAGAGAGTCTCGATTTCGGAAGG
AGATGACAAAATTGAGTACCGAGCCTGGAACCCCTTCCGCTCCAAGCTTGCAGCAGCAATCCTGGGTGGT
GTGGACCAGATCCACATCAAACCGGGGGCTAAGGTTCTCTACCTCGGGGCTGCCTCGGGCACCACGGTCT
CCCATGTCTCTGACATCGTTGGTCCGGATGGTCTAGTCTATGCAGTCGAGTTCTCCCACCGCTCTGGCCG
TGACCTCATTAACTTGGCCAAGAAGAGGACCAACATCATTCCTGTGATCGAGGATGCTCGACACCCACAC
AAATACCGCATGCTCATCGCAATGGTGGATGTGATCTTTGCTGATGTGGCCCAGCCAGACCAGACCCGGA
TTGTGGCCCTGAATGCCCACACCTTCCTGCGTAATGGAGGACACTTTGTGATTTCCATTAAGGCCAACTG
CATTGACTCCACAGCCTCAGCCGAGGCCGTGTTTGCCTCCGAAGTGAAAAAGATGCAACAGGAGAACATG
AAGCCGCAGGAGCAGTTGACCCTTGAGCCATATGAAAGAGACCATGCCGTGGTCGTGGGAGTGTACAGGC
CACCCCCCAAGGTGAAGAACTGAGGATCCACCGGATCTAGATAACTGATCATAATCAGCCATACCACATT
TGTAGAGGTTTTACTTGCTTTAAAAAACCTCCCACACCTCCCCCTGAACCTGAAACATAAAATGAATGCA
ATTGTTGTTGTTAACTTGTTTATTGCAGCTTATAATGGTTACAAATAAAGCAATAGCATCACAAATTTCA
CAAATAAAGCATTTTTTTCACTGCATTCTAGTTGTGGTTTGTCCAAACTCATCAATGTATCTTAACGCGT
AAATTGTAAGCGTTAATATTTTGTTAAAATTCGCGTTAAATTTTTGTTAAATCAGCTCATTTTTTAACCA
ATAGGCCGAAATCGGCAAAATCCCTTATAAATCAAAAGAATAGACCGAGATAGGGT
[37 nt withheld, positions 2297-2333]
AAAGAACGTGGACTCCAACGTCAAAGG
[49 nt withheld, positions 2361-2409]
T
[91 nt withheld, positions 2411-2501]
G
[124 nt withheld, positions 2503-2626]
CAGGTGGCACTTTTCGGGGAAATGTGCGCGGAACCCCTATTTGTTTATTTTTCTAAATACATTCAAATAT
GTATCCGCTCATGAGACAATAACCCTGATAAATGCTTCAATAATATTGAAAAAGGAAGAGTCCTGAGGCG
GAAAGAACCAGCTGTGGAATGTGTGTCAGTTAGGGTGTGGAAAGTCCCCAGGCTCCCCAGCAGGCAGAAG
TATGCAAAGCATGCATCTCAATTAGTCAGCAACCAGGTGTGGAAAGTCCCCAGGCTCCCCAGCAGGCAGA
AGTATGCAAAGCATGCATCTCAATTAGTCAGCAACCATAGTCCCGCCCCTAACTCCGCCCATCCCGCCCC
TAACTCCGCCCAGTTCCGCCCATTCTCCGCCCCATGGCTGACTAATTTTTTTTATTTATGCAGAGGCCGA
GGCCGCCTCGGCCTCTGAGCTATTCCAGAAGTAGTGAGGAGGCTTTTTTGGAGGCCTAGGCTTTTGCAAA
GATCGATCAAGAGACAGGATGAGGATCGTTTCGCATGATTGAACAAGATGGATTGCACGCAGGTTCTCCG
GCCGCTTGGGTGGAGAGGCTATTCGGCTATGACTGGGCACAACAGACAATCGGCTGCTCTGATGCCGCCG
TGTTCCGGCTGTCAGCGCAGGGGCGCCCGGTTCTTTTTGTCAAGACCGACCTGTCCGGTGCCCTGAATGA
ACTGCAAGACGAGGCAGCGCGGCTATCGTGGCTGGCCACGACGGGCGTTCCTTGCGCAGCTGTGCTCGAC
GTTGTCACTGAAGCGGGAAGGGACTGGCTGCTATTGGGCGAAGTGCCGGGGCAGGATCTCCTGTCATCTC
ACCTTGCTCCTGCCGAGAAAGTATCCATCATGGCTGATGCAATGCGGCGGCTGCATACGCTTGATCCGGC
TACCTGCCCATTCGACCACCAAGCGAAACATCGCATCGAGCGAGCACGTACTCGGATGGAAGCCGGTCTT
GTCGATCAGGATGATCTGGACGAAGAGCATCAGGGGCTCGCGCCAGCCGAACTGTTCGCCAGGCTCAAGG
CGAGCATGCCCGACGGCGAGGATCTCGTCGTGACCCATGGCGATGCCTGCTTGCCGAATATCATGGTGGA
AAATGGCCGCTTTTCTGGATTCATCGACTGTGGCCGGCTGGGTGTGGCGGACCGCTATCAGGACATAGCG
TTGGCTACCCGTGATATTGCTGAAGAGCTTGGCGGCGAATGGGCTGACCGCTTCCTCGTGCTTTACGGTA
TCGCCGCTCCCGATTCGCAGCGCATCGCCTTCTATCGCCTTCTTGACGAGTTCTTCTGAGCGGGACTCTG
GGGTTCGAAATGACCGACCAAGCGACGCCCAACCTGCCATCACGAGATTTCGATTCCACCGCCGCCTTCT
ATGAAAGGTTGGGCTTCGGAATCGTTTTCCGGGACGCCGGCTGGATGATCCTCCAGCGCGGGGATCTCAT
GCTGGAGTTCTTCGCCCACCCTAGGGGGAGGCTAACTGAAACACGGAAGGAGACAATACCGGAAGGAACC
CGCGCTATGACGGCAATAAAAAGACAGAATAAAACGCACGGTGTTGGGTCGTTTGTTCATAAACGCGGGG
TTCGGTCCCAGGGCTGGCACTCTGTCGATACCCCACCGAGACCCCATTGGGGCCAATACGCCCGCGTTTC
TTCCTTTTCCCCACCCCACCCCCCAAGTTCGGGTGAAGGCCCAGGGCTCGCAGCCAACGTCGGGGCGGCA
GGCCCTGCCATAGCCTCAGGTTACTCATATATACTTTAGATTGATTTAAAACTTCATTTTTAATTTAAAA
GGATCTAGGTGAAGATCCTTTTTGATAATCTCATGACCAAAATCCCTTAACGTGAGTTTTCGTTCCACTG
AGCGTCAGACCCCGTAGAAAAGATCAAAGGATCTTCTTGAGATCCTTTTTTTCTGCGCGTAATCTGCTGC
TTGCAAACAAAAAAACCACCGCTACCAGCGGTGGTTTGTTTGCCGGATCAAGAGCTACCAACTCTTTTTC
CGAAGGTAACTGGCTTCAGCAGAGCGCAGATACCAAATACTGTTCTTCTAGTGTAGCCGTAGTTAGGCCA
CCACTTCAAGAACTCTGTAGCACCGCCTACATACCTCGCTCTGCTAATCCTGTTACCAGTGGCTGCTGCC
AGTGGCGATAAGTCGTGTCTTACCGGGTTGGACTCAAGACGATAGTTACCGGATAAGGCGCAGCGGTCGG
GCTGAACGGGGGGTTCGTGCACACAGCCCAGCTTGGAGCGAACGACCTACACCGAACTGAGATACCTACA
GCGTGAGCTATGAGAAAGCGCCACGCTTCCCGAAGGGAGAAAGGCGGACAGGTATCCGGTAAGCGGCAGG
GTCGGAACAGGAGAGCGCACGAGGGAGCTTCCAGGGGGAAACGCCTGGTATCTTTATAGTCCTGTCGGGT
TTCGCCACCTCTGACTTGAGCGTCGATTTTTGTGATGCTCGTCAGGGGGGCGGAGCCTATGGAAAAACGC
CAGCAACGCGGCCTTTTTACGGTTCCTGGCCTTTTGCTGGCCTTTTGCTCACATGTTCTTTCCTGCGTTA
TCCCCTGATTCTGTGGATAACCGTATTACCGCCATGCATTAGTTATTAATAGTAATCAATTACGGGGTCA
TTAGTTCATAGCCCATATATGGAGTTCCGCGTTACATAACTTACGGTAAATGGCCCGCCTGGCTGACCGC
CCAACGACCCCCGCCCATTGACGTCAATAATGACGTATGTTCCCATAGTAACGCCAATAGGGACTTTCCA
TTGACGTCAATGGGTGGAGTATTTACGGTAAACTGCCCACTTGGCAGTACATCAAGTGTATCATATGCCA
AGTACGCCCCCTATTGACGTCAATGACGGTAAATGGCCCGCCTGGCATTATGCCCAGTACATGACCTTAT
GGGACTTTCCTACTTGGCAGTACATCTACGTATTAGTCATCGCTATTACCATG
