>Addgene plasmid #57377 | mEos2-Fibrillarin-7 | depositor partial sequence | sequence record 88511 | insert sequence
GACGTCAGATCCGCTAGCGCTACCGGTCGCCACCATGAGTGCGATTAAGCCAGACATGAAGATCAAACTC
CGTATGGAAGGCAACGTAAACGGGCACCACTTTGTGATCGACGGAGATGGTACAGGCAAGCCTTTTGAGG
GAAAACAGAGTATGGATCTTGAAGTCAAAGAGGGCGGACCTCTGCCTTTTGCCTTTGATATCCTGACCAC
TGCATTCCATTACGGCAACAGGGTATTCGCCAAATATCCAGACAACATACAAGACTATTTTAAGCAGTCG
TTTCCTAAGGGGTATTCGTGGGAACGAAGCTTGACTTTCGAAGACGGGGGCATTTGCATTGCCAGAAACG
ACATAACAATGGAAGGGGACACTTTCTATAATAAAGTTCGATTTTATGGTACCAACTTTCCCGCCAATGG
TCCAGTTATGCAGAAGAAGACGCTGAAATGGGAGCCCTCCACTGAGAAAATGTATGTGCGTGATGGAGTG
CTGACGGGTGATATTCATATGGCTTTGTTGCTTGAAGGAAATGCCCATTACCGATGTGACTTCAGAACTA
CTTACAAAGCTAAGGAGAAGGGTGTCAAGTTACCAGGCTACCACTTTGTGGACCACTGCATTGAGATTTT
AAGCCATGACAAAGATTACAACAAGGTTAAGCTGTATGAGCATGCTGTTGCTCATTCTGGATTGCCTGAC
AATGCCAGACGATCCGGACTCAGATCTCGAGCCATGAAGCCAGGATTCAGTCCCCGTGGGGGTGGCTTTG
GCGGCCGAGGGGGCTTTGGTGACCGTGGTGGTCGTGGAGGCCGAGGGGGCTTTGGCGGGGGCCGAGGCCA
AGGCGGAGGCTTTAGAGGTCGTGGACGAGGAGGAGGTGGAGGCGGCGGCGGCGGTGGAGGAGGAGGAAGA
GGTGGTGGAGGCTTCCATTTTGGTGGCAACCGGGGTCGTGGTCGGGGAGGAAAAAGAGGAAACCAGTCGG
GGAAGAATGTGATGGTGGAGCCGCATCGGCATGAGGGTGTCTTCATTTGTCGGGGAAAGGAAGATGCACT
GGTCACCAAGAACCTGGTCCCTGGGGAATCAGTTTATGGAGAGAAGAGAGTCTCGATTTCGGAAGGAGAT
GACAAAATTGAGTACCGAGCCTGGAACCCCTTCCGCTCCAAGCTTGCAGCAGCAATCCTGGGTGGTGTGG
ACCAGATCCACATCAAACCGGGGGCTAAGGTTCTCTACCTCGGGGCTGCCTCGGGCACCACGGTCTCCCA
TGTCTCTGACATCGTTGGTCCGGATGGTCTAGTCTATGCAGTCGAGTTCTCCCACCGCTCTGGCCGTGAC
CTCATTAACTTGGCCAAGAAGAGGACCAACATCATTCCTGTGATCGAGGATGCTCGACACCCACACAAAT
ACCGCATGCTCATCGCAATGGTGGATGTGATCTTTGCTGATGTGGCCCAGCCAGACCAGACCCGGATTGT
GGCCCTGAATGCCCACACCTTCCTGCGTAATGGAGGACACTTTGTGATTTCCATTAAGGCCAACTGCATT
GACTCCACAGCCTCAGCCGAGGCCGTGTTTGCCTCCGAAGTGAAAAAGATGCAACAGGAGAACATGAAGC
CGCAGGAGCAGTTGACCCTTGAGCCATATGAAAGAGACCATGCCGTGGTCGTGGGAGTGTACAGGCCACC
CCCCAAGGTGAAGAACTGAGGATCCACCGGATCTAGATAACTGATCATAATCAGCCATACCACA
